>Addgene plasmid #82439 | p.UTA.2.0 miR-27a-3p 3 perfect copies. | addgene full sequence | sequence record 162050 | Addgene NGS Result
ACATTAAGAAGGGCCCATGGTGAGCAAGGGCGAGGAGCTGTTCACCGGGGTGGTGCCCATCCTGGTCGAG
CTGGACGGCGACGTAAACGGCCACAAGTTCAGCGTGTCCGGCGAGGGCGAGGGCGATGCCACCTACGGCA
AGCTGACCCTGAAGTTCATCTGCACCACCGGCAAGCTGCCCGTGCCCTGGCCCACCCTCGTGACCACCTT
CGGCTACGGCCTGCAGTGCTTCGCCCGCTACCCCGACCACATGAAGCAGCACGACTTCTTCAAGTCCGCC
ATGCCCGAAGGCTACGTCCAGGAGCGCACCATCTTCTTCAAGGACGACGGCAACTACAAGACCCGCGCCG
AGGTGAAGTTCGAGGGCGACACCCTGGTGAACCGCATCGAGCTGAAGGGCATCGACTTCAAGGAGGACGG
CAACATCCTGGGGCACAAGCTGGAGTACAACTACAACAGCCACAACGTCTATATCATGGCCGACAAGCAG
AAGAACGGCATCAAGGTGAACTTCAAGATCCGCCACAACATCGAGGACGGCAGCGTGCAGCTCGCCGACC
ACTACCAGCAGAACACCCCCATCGGCGACGGCCCCGTGCTGCTGCCCGACAACCACTACCTGAGCTACCA
GTCCGCCCTGAGCAAAGACCCCAACGAGAAGCGCGATCACATGGTCCTGCTGGAGTTCGTGACCGCCGCC
GGGATCACTCTCGGCATGGACGAGCTGTACAAGTGATCTAGAGTCGGGGCGGCCGGCCGCTTCGAGCAGA
CATGATAAGATACATTGATGAGTTTGGACAAACCACAACTAGAATGCAGTGAAAAAAATGCTTTATTTGT
GAAATTTGTGATGCTATTGCTTTATTTGTAACCATTATAAGCTGCAATAAACAAGTTAACAACAACAATT
GCATTCATTTTATGTTTCAGGTTCAGGGGGAGGTGTGGGAGGTTTTTTAAAGCAAGTAAAACCTCTACAA
ATGTGGTAAAATCGATAAGGATCCAGGTGGCACTTTTCGGGGAAATGTGCGCGGAACCCCTATTTGTTTA
TTTTTCTAAATACATTCAAATATGTATCCGCTCATGAGACAATAACCCTGATAAATGCTTCAATAATATT
GAAAAAGGAAGAGTATGAGTATTCAACATTTCCGTGTCGCCCTTATTCCCTTTTTTGCGGCATTTTGCCT
TCCTGTTTTTGCTCACCCAGAAACGCTGGTGAAAGTAAAAGATGCTGAAGATCAGTTGGGTGCACGAGTG
GGTTACATCGAACTGGATCTCAACAGCGGTAAGATCCTTGAGAGTTTTCGCCCCGAAGAACGTTTTCCAA
TGATGAGCACTTTTAAAGTTCTGCTATGTGGCGCGGTATTATCCCGTATTGACGCCGGGCAAGAGCAACT
CGGTCGCCGCATACACTATTCTCAGAATGACTTGGTTGAGTACTCACCAGTCACAGAAAAGCATCTTACG
GATGGCATGACAGTAAGAGAATTATGCAGTGCTGCCATAACCATGAGTGATAACACTGCGGCCAACTTAC
TTCTGACAACGATCGGAGGACCGAAGGAGCTAACCGCTTTTTTGCACAACATGGGGGATCATGTAACTCG
CCTTGATCGTTGGGAACCGGAGCTGAATGAAGCCATACCAAACGACGAGCGTGACACCACGATGCCTGTA
GCAATGGCAACAACGTTGCGCAAACTATTAACTGGCGAACTACTTACTCTAGCTTCCCGGCAACAATTAA
TAGACTGGATGGAGGCGGATAAAGTTGCAGGACCACTTCTGCGCTCGGCCCTTCCGGCTGGCTGGTTTAT
TGCTGATAAATCTGGAGCCGGTGAGCGTGGGTCTCGCGGTATCATTGCAGCACTGGGGCCAGATGGTAAG
CCCTCCCGTATCGTAGTTATCTACACGACGGGGAGTCAGGCAACTATGGATGAACGAAATAGACAGATCG
CTGAGATAGGTGCCTCACTGATTAAGCATTGGTAACTGTCAGACCAAGTTTACTCATATATACTTTAGAT
TGATTTAAAACTTCATTTTTAATTTAAAAGGATCTAGGTGAAGATCCTTTTTGATAATCTCATGACCAAA
ATCCCTTAACGTGAGTTTTCGTTCCACTGAGCGTCAGACCCCGTAGAAAAGATCAAAGGATCTTCTTGAG
ATCCTTTTTTTCTGCGCGTAATCTGCTGCTTGCAAACAAAAAAACCACCGCTACCAGCGGTGGTTTGTTT
GCCGGATCAAGAGCTACCAACTCTTTTTCCGAAGGTAACTGGCTTCAGCAGAGCGCAGATACCAAATACT
GTTCTTCTAGTGTAGCCGTAGTTAGGCCACCACTTCAAGAACTCTGTAGCACCGCCTACATACCTCGCTC
TGCTAATCCTGTTACCAGTGGCTGCTGCCAGTGGCGATAAGTCGTGTCTTACCGGGTTGGACTCAAGACG
ATAGTTACCGGATAAGGCGCAGCGGTCGGGCTGAACGGGGGGTTCGTGCACACAGCCCAGCTTGGAGCGA
ACGACCTACACCGAACTGAGATACCTACAGCGTGAGCTATGAGAAAGCGCCACGCTTCCCGAAGGGAGAA
AGGCGGACAGGTATCCGGTAAGCGGCAGGGTCGGAACAGGAGAGCGCACGAGGGAGCTTCCAGGGGGAAA
CGCCTGGTATCTTTATAGTCCTGTCGGGTTTCGCCACCTCTGACTTGAGCGTCGATTTTTGTGATGCTCG
TCAGGGGGGCGGAGCCTATGGAAAAACGCCAGCAACGCGGCCTTTTTACGGTTCCTGGCCTTTTGCTGGC
CTTTTGCTCACATGGCTCGACAGATCTGCGCAGCACCATGGCCTGAAATAACCTCTGAAAGAGGAACTTG
GTTAGGTACCTTCTGAGGCGGAAAGAACCAGCTGTGGAATGTGTGTCAGTTAGGGTGTGGAAAGTCCCCA
GGCTCCCCAGCAGGCAGAAGTATGCAAAGCATGCATCTCAATTAGTCAGCAACCAGGTGTGGAAAGTCCC
CAGGCTCCCCAGCAGGCAGAAGTATGCAAAGCATGCATCTCAATTAGTCAGCAACCATAGTCCCGCCCCT
AACTCCGCCCATCCCGCCCCTAACTCCGCCCAGTTCCGCCCATTCTCCGCCCCATGGCTGACTAATTTTT
TTTATTTATGCAGAGGCCGAGGCCGCCTCGGCCTCTGAGCTATTCCAGAAGTAGTGAGGAGGCTTTTTTG
GAGGCCTAGGCTTTTGCAAAAAGCTTGATTCTTCTGACACAACAGTCTCGAACTTAAGCTGCAGAAGTTG
GTCGTGAGGCACTGGGCAGGTAAGTATCAAGGTTACAAGACAGGTTTAAGGAGACCAATAGAAACTGGGC
TTGTCGAGACAGAGAAGACTCTTGCGTTTCTGATAGGCACCTATTGGTCTTACTGACATCCACTTTGCCT
TTCTCTCCACAGGTGTCCACTCCCAGTTCAATTACAGCTCTTAAGGCTAGAGTACTTAATACGACTCACT
ATAGGCTAGCCAATGGTGAGCAAGGGCGAGGAGCTGTTCACCGGGGTGGTGCCCATCCTGGTCGAGCTGG
ACGGCGACGTAAACGGCCACAGGTTCAGCGTGTCCGGCGAGGGCGAGGGCGATGCCACCTACGGCAAGCT
GACCCTGAAGTTCATCTGCACCACCGGCAAGCTGCCCGTGCCCTGGCCCACCCTCGTGACCACCCTGACC
TGGGGCGTGCAGTGCTTCAGCCGCTACCCCGACCACATGAAGCAGCACGACTTCTTCAAGTCCGCCATGC
CCGAAGGCTACGTCCAGGAGCGTACCATCTTCTTCAAGGACGACGGCAACTACAAGACCCGCGCCGAGGT
GAAGTTCGAGGGCGACACCCTGGTGAACCGCATCGAGCTGAAGGGCATCGACTTCAAGGAGGACGGCAAC
ATCCTGGGGCACAAGCTGGAGTACAACTACATCAGCCACAACGTCTATATCACCGCCGACAAGCAGAAGA
ACGGCATCAAGGCCCACTTCAAGATCCGCCACAACATCGAGGACGGCAGCGTGCAGCTCGCCGACCACTA
CCAGCAGAACACCCCCATCGGCGACGGCCCCGTGCTGCTGCCCGACAACCACTACCTGAGCACCCAGTCC
GCCCTGAGCAAAGACCCCAACGAGAAGCGCGATCACATGGTCCTGCTGGAGTTCGTGACCGCCGCCGGGA
TCACTCTCGGCATGGACGAGCTGTACAAGTAAGCGATCGCTCGAGCGGAACTTAGCCACTGTGAACCGGG
CGGAACTTAGCCACTGTGAACCGGGCGGAACTTAGCCACTGTGAAGGCCGCTGGCCGCAATAAAATATCT
TTATTTTCATTACATCTGTGTGTTGGTTTTTTGTGTGAGGATCTAAATGAGTCTTCGGACCTCGCGGGGG
CCGCTTAAGCGGTGGTTAGGGTTTGTCTGACGCGGGGGGAGGGGGAAGGAACGAAACACTCTCATTCGGA
GGCGGCTCGGGGTTTGGTCTTGGTGGCCACGGGCACGCAGAAGAGCGCCGCGATCCTCTTAAGCACCCCC
CCGCCCTCCGTGGAGGCGGGGGTTTGGTCGGCGGGTGGTAACTGGCGGGCCGCTGACTCGGGCGGGTCGC
GCGCCCCAGAGTGTGACCTTTTCGGTCTGCTCGCAGACCCCCGGGCGGCGCCGCCGCGGCGGCGACGGGC
TCGCTGGGTCCTAGGCTCCATGGGGACCGTATACGTGGACAGGCTCTGGAGCATCCGCACGACTGCGGTG
ATATTACCGGAGACCTTCTGCGGGACGAGCCGGGTCACGCGGCTGACGCGGAGCGTCCGTTGGGCGACAA
ACACCAGGACGGGGCACAGGTACACTATCTTGTCACCCGGAGGCGCGAGGGACTGCAGGAGCTTCAGGGA
GTGGCGCAGCTGCTTCATCCCCGTGGCCCGTTGCTCGCGTTTGCTGGCGGTGTCCCCGGAAGAAATATAT
TTGCATGTCTTTAGTTCTATGATGACACAAACCCCGCCCAGCGTCTTGTCATTGGCGAATTCGAACACGC
AGATGCAGTCGGGGCGGCGCGGTCCCAGGTCCACTTCGCATATTAAGGTGACGCGTGTGGCCTCGAACAC
CGAGCGACCCTGCAGCGACCCGCTTAAAAGCTTGGCATTCCGGTACTGTTGGTAAAGCCCTAAGA
Features (pLannotate 1.2.2; 12 found; start..end, strand, type, name):
     17..733     +  CDS            EYFP: EYFP is a basic (constitutively fluorescent) green/yellow fluorescent protein published in 1996, derived from Aequorea victoria. It is reported to be a very rapidly-maturing weak dimer with high acid sensitivity.
    776..897     -  polyA_signal   SV40 poly(A) signal: SV40 polyadenylation signal
    920..988     -  CDS            large T antigen (fragment): large T antigen from SV40 (simian virus 40)
   1030..1134    +  promoter       AmpR promoter: bla
   1135..1995    +  CDS            AmpR: β-lactamase; bla; confers resistance to ampicillin, carbenicillin, and related antibiotics
   2166..2754    +  rep_origin     ori: high-copy-number ColE1/pMB1/pBR322/pUC origin of replication
   2883..3240    +  promoter       SV40 promoter: SV40 enhancer and early promoter
   3310..3442    +  intron         chimeric intron: chimera between introns from human β-globin and immunoglobulin heavy chain genes
   3487..3505    +  promoter       T7 promoter: promoter for bacteriophage T7 RNA polymerase
   3513..4232    +  CDS            CFP: cyan variant of GFP mammalian codon-optimized
   4329..4377    +  polyA_signal   poly(A) signal: synthetic polyadenylation signal
   4386..5137    +  promoter       HSV TK promoter: herpes simplex virus thymidine kinase promoter
