[The description below was written by a language model from this plasmid's Addgene catalogue record and pLannotate feature annotations shown in this document.]
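Description:
p.UTA.2.0 miR-27a-3p 3 perfect copies is a mammalian expression plasmid that acts as a dual-fluorescent sensor of endogenous microRNA activity. It is built on the Promega psiCHECK-2 backbone, in which the two luciferase genes were replaced with fluorescent proteins and surrounding regions were adjusted to keep the reading frames intact and to meet cloning requirements. It is propagated in E. coli from a high-copy ColE1/pUC-type origin, with ampicillin selection provided by the bla promoter and β-lactamase gene.

The plasmid carries two independent transcription units. In the first, the SV40 enhancer/early promoter is followed by a chimeric β-globin/immunoglobulin intron, a T7 promoter, the CFP coding sequence and a synthetic poly(A) signal. In the second, the HSV thymidine kinase promoter drives EYFP, terminated by an SV40 poly(A) signal. The insert is a 79 bp element containing three copies of a sequence perfectly complementary to human miR-27a-3p. It is not annotated in the feature table and the record does not state its exact position. The unannotated gap between the CFP stop and the synthetic poly(A) signal, which corresponds to the target-site cloning region of psiCHECK-2, suggests it lies in the CFP 3′ UTR.

On that reading, cells expressing miR-27a-3p would repress the CFP transcript through the perfectly matched sites, while EYFP from the same plasmid serves as an internal control for transfection and expression level. The ratio of the two signals would then report miRNA-mediated repression. The associated publication applies this reporter system to analysing that repression at the single-cell level.
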