Addgene plasmid #82439: p.UTA.2.0 miR-27a-3p 3 perfect copies.
Purpose: Dual Fluorescent endogenous miRNA sensor. Perfect complementary region of hsa-miR-27a-3p in three copies
Depositing lab: Jens Gruber. Depositing organization: Deutsches Primatenzentrum (DPZ). Publication: Dissecting miRNA gene repression on single cell level with an advanced fluorescent reporter system. Lemus-Diaz N, Boker KO, Rodriguez-Polo I, Mitter M, Preis J, Arlt M, Gruber J. Sci Rep. 2017 Mar 24;7:45197. doi: 10.1038/srep45197. PubMed 28338079.
Backbone
  Vector backbone: psiCHECK™-2 Vector
  Backbone manufacturer: Promega
  Backbone size w/o insert (bp): 3660
  Modifications to backbone: Luciferase genes were replaced with CFP and YFP. YFP after the Tk Promoter and CFP after te SV40 promoter. Other regions were changes to full fill correct ORF for the fluorescent proteins and full fill cloning requirements.
Growth in bacteria
  Bacterial resistance: Ampicillin, 100 μg/mL
  Growth temperature: 37°C
  Growth strain: DH5alpha
  Copy number: High Copy
Gene/Insert
  Gene/Insert name: hsa-miR-27a-3p
  Species: H. sapiens (human)
  Insert size (bp): 79
  Mutation: Three copies hsa-miR-27a-3p Complementary region as sensor
  GenBank ID: NR_029501.1
  Entrez Gene: MIR27A (a.k.a. MIR27, MIRN27A, mir-27a)
Resource information
  A portion of this plasmid was derived from a plasmid made by: EYFP from pLenti-CaMKIIa-eArchT 3.0-EYFP (Plasmid #35513) ECFP from pcDNA3-CFP (Plasmid #13030)
Terms and licenses: Academic/Nonprofit Terms; Industry Terms: Not Available to Industry
Depositor comments: Please see the following published protocol for details on plasmid use and data analysis: https://bio-protocol.org/e3000
How to cite: p.UTA.2.0 miR-27a-3p 3 perfect copies. was a gift from Jens Gruber (Addgene plasmid # 82439 ; http://n2t.net/addgene:82439 ; RRID:Addgene_82439)
