>Addgene plasmid #82439 | p.UTA.2.0 miR-27a-3p 3 perfect copies. | addgene partial sequence | sequence record 159548 | mVenus-R 5'-cgaagcactgcaggccgtagc-3'
GGCACGGGCAGCTTGCCGGTGGTGCAGATGAACTTCAGGGTCAGCTTGCCGTAGGTGGCATCGCCCTCGC
CCTCGCCGGACACGCTGAACTTGTGGCCGTTTACGTCGCCGTCCAGCTCGACCAGGATGGGCACCACCCC
GGTGAACAGCTCCTCGCCCTTGCTCACCATGGGCCCTTCTTAATGTTCTTAGGGCTTTACCAACAGTACC
GGAATGCCAAGCTTTTAAGCGGGTCGCTGCAGGGTCGCTCGGTGTTCGAGGCCACACGCGTCACCTTAAT
ATGCGAAGTGGACCTGGGACCGCGCCGCCCCGACTGCATCTGCGTGTTCGAATTCGCCAATGACAAGACG
CTGGGCGGGGTTTGTGTCATCATAGAACTAAAGACATGCAAATATATTTCTTCCGGGGACACCGCCAGCA
AACGCGAGCAACGGGCCACGGGGATGAAGCAGCTGCGCCACTCCCTGAAGCTCCTGCAGTCCCTCGCGCC
TCCGGGTGACAAGATAGTGTACCTGTGCCCCGTCCTGGTGTTTGTCGCCCAACGGACGCTCCGCGTCAGC
CGCGTGACCCGGCTCGTCCCGCAGAAGGTCTCCGGTAATATCACCGCAGTCGTGCGGATGCTCCAGAGCC
TGTCCACGTATACGGTCCCCATGGAGCCTAGGACCCAGCGAGCCCGTCGCCGCCGCGGCGGCGCCGCCCG
GGGGTCTGCGAGCAGACCGAAAAGGTCACACTCTGGGGCGCGCGACCCGCCCGAGTCAGCGGCCCGCCAG
TTACCACCCGCCGACCAAACCCCCGCCTCCACGGAGGGCGGGGGGGTGCTTAAGAGGATCGCGGCGCTCT
TCTGCGTGCCCGTGGCCACCAAGACCAAACCCCGAGCCGCCTCCGAATGAGAGTGTTTCGTTCCTTCCCC
CTCCCCCCGCGTCAGACAAACCCTAACCACCGCTTAAGCGGCCCCCGCGAGGTCCGAAGACTCATTTAGA
TC
