>Addgene plasmid #82439 | p.UTA.2.0 miR-27a-3p 3 perfect copies. | addgene partial sequence | sequence record 159549 | psiCHECK2-R 5'-CGAGGTCCGAAGACTCATTT-3'
ACACACAGATGTAATGAAAATAAAGATATTTTATTGCGGCCAGCGGCCTTCACAGTGGCTAAGTTCCGCC
CGGTTCACAGTGGCTAAGTTCCGCCCGGTTCACAGTGGCTAAGTTCCGCTCGAGCGATCGCTTACTTGTA
CAGCTCGTCCATGCCGAGAGTGATCCCGGCGGCGGTCACGAACTCCAGCAGGACCATGTGATCGCGCTTC
TCGTTGGGGTCTTTGCTCAGGGCGGACTGGGTGCTCAGGTAGTGGTTGTCGGGCAGCAGCACGGGGCCGT
CGCCGATGGGGGTGTTCTGCTGGTAGTGGTCGGCGAGCTGCACGCTGCCGTCCTCGATGTTGTGGCGGAT
CTTGAAGTGGGCCTTGATGCCGTTCTTCTGCTTGTCGGCGGTGATATAGACGTTGTGGCTGATGTAGTTG
TACTCCAGCTTGTGCCCCAGGATGTTGCCGTCCTCCTTGAAGTCGATGCCCTTCAGCTCGATGCGGTTCA
CCAGGGTGTCGCCCTCGAACTTCACCTCGGCGCGGGTCTTGTAGTTGCCGTCGTCCTTGAAGAAGATGGT
ACGCTCCTGGACGTAGCCTTCGGGCATGGCGGACTTGAAGAAGTCGTGCTGCTTCATGTGGTCGGGGTAG
CGGCTGAAGCACTGCACGCCCCAGGTCAGGGTGGTCACGAGGGTGGGCCAGGGCACGGGCAGCTTGCCGG
TGGTGCAGATGAACTTCAGGGTCAGCTTGCCGTAGGTGGCATCGCCCTCGCCCTCGCCGGACACGCTGAA
CCTGTGGCCGTTTACGTCGCCGTCCAGCTCGACCAGGATGGGCACCACCCCGGTGAACAGCTCCTCGCCC
TTGCTCACCATTGGCTAGCCTATAGTGAGTCGTATTAAGTACTCTAGCCTTAAGAGCTGTA
